>Addgene plasmid #126289 | pGWB14-LYX071 | addgene full sequence | sequence record 246924 | Addgene NGS Result
TCGGTCTTGCCTTGCTCGTCGGTGATGTACTTCACCAGCTCCGCGAAGTCGCTCTTCTTGATGGAGCGCA
TGGGGACGTGCTTGGCAATCACGCGCACCCCCCGGCCGTTTTAGCGGCTAAAAAAGTCATGGCTCTGCCC
TCGGGCGGACCACGCCCATCATGACCTTGCCAAGCTCGTCCTGCTTCTCTTCGATCTTCGCCAGCAGGGC
GAGGATCGTGGCATCACCGAACCGCGCCGTGCGCGGGTCGTCGGTGAGCCAGAGTTTCAGCAGGCCGCCC
AGGCGGCCCAGGTCGCCATTGATGCGGGCCAGCTCGCGGACGTGCTCATAGTCCACGACGCCCGTGATTT
TGTAGCCCTGGCCGACGGCCAGCAGGTAGGCCGACAGGCTCATGCCGGCCGCCGCCGCCTTTTCCTCAAT
CGCTCTTCGTTCGTCTGGAAGGCAGTACACCTTGATAGGTGGGCTGCCCTTCCTGGTTGGCTTGGTTTCA
TCAGCCATCCGCTTGCCCTCATCTGTTACGCCGGCGGTAGCCGGCCAGCCTCGCAGAGCAGGATTCCCGT
TGAGCACCGCCAGGTGCGAATAAGGGACAGTGAAGAAGGAACACCCGCTCGCGGGTGGGCCTACTTCACC
TATCCTGCCCGGCTGACGCCGTTGGATACACCAAGGAAAGTCTACACGAACCCTTTGGCAAAATCCTGTA
TATCGTGCGAAAAAGGATGGATATACCGAAAAAATCGCTATAATGACCCCGAAGCAGGGTTATGCAGCGG
AAAAGCGCCACGCTTCCCGAAGGGAGAAAGGCGGACAGGTATCCGGTAAGCGGCAGGGTCGGAACAGGAG
AGCGCACGAGGGAGCTTCCAGGGGGAAACGCCTGGTATCTTTATAGTCCTGTCGGGTTTCGCCACCTCTG
ACTTGAGCGTCGATTTTTGTGATGCTCGTCAGGGGGGCGGAGCCTATGGAAAAACGCCAGCAACGCGGCC
TTTTTACGGTTCCTGGCCTTTTGCTGGCCTTTTGCTCACATGTTCTTTCCTGCGTTATCCCCTGATTCTG
TGGATAACCGTATTACCGCCTTTGAGTGAGCTGATACCGCTCGCCGCAGCCGAACGACCGAGCGCAGCGA
GTCAGTGAGCGAGGAAGCGGAAGAGCGCCAGAAGGCCGCCAGAGAGGCCGAGCGCGGCCGTGAGGCTTGG
ACGCTAGGGCAGGGCATGAAAAAGCCCGTAGCGGGCTGCTACGGGCGTCTGACGCGGTGGAAAGGGGGAG
GGGATGTTGTCTACATGGCTCTGCTGTAGTGAGTGGGTTGCGCTCCGGCAGCGGTCCTGATCAATCGTCA
CCCTTTCTCGGTCCTTCAACGTTCCTGACAACGAGCCTCCTTTTCGCCAATCCATCGACAATCACCGCGA
GTCCCTGCTCGAACGCTGCGTCCGGACCGGCTTCGTCGAAGGCGTCTATCGCGGCCCGCAACAGCGGCGA
GAGCGGAGCCTGTTCAACGGTGCCGCCGCGCTCGCCGGCATCGCTGTCGCCGGCCTGCTCCTCAAGCACG
GCCCCAACAGTGAAGTAGCTGATTGTCATCAGCGCATTGACGGCGTCCCCGGCCGAAAAACCCGCCTCGC
AGAGGAAGCGAAGCTGCGCGTCGGCCGTTTCCATCTGCGGTGCGCCCGGTCGCGTGCCGGCATGGATGCG
CGCGCCATCGCGGTAGGCGAGCAGCGCCTGCCTGAAGCTGCGGGCATTCCCGATCAGAAATGAGCGCCAG
TCGTCGTCGGCTCTCGGCACCGAATGCGTATGATTCTCCGCCAGCATGGCTTCGGCCAGTGCGTCGAGCA
GCGCCCGCTTGTTCCTGAAGTGCCAGTAAAGCGCCGGCTGCTGAACCCCCAACCGTTCCGCCAGTTTGCG
TGTCGTCAGACCGTCTACGCCGACCTCGTTCAACAGGTCCAGGGCGGCACGGATCACTGTATTCGGCTGC
AACTTTGTCATGCTTGACACTTTATCACTGATAAACATAATATGTCCACCAACTTATCAGTGATAAAGAA
TCCGCGCGTTCAATCGGACCAGCGGAGGCTGGTCCGGAGGCCAGACGTGAAACCCAACATACCCCTGATC
GTAATTCTGAGCACTGTCGCGCTCGACGCTGTCGGCATCGGCCTGATTATGCCGGTGCTGCCGGGCCTCC
TGCGCGATCTGGTTCACTCGAACGACGTCACCGCCCACTATGGCATTCTGCTGGCGCTGTATGCGTTGGT
GCAATTTGCCTGCGCACCTGTGCTGGGCGCGCTGTCGGATCGTTTCGGGCGGCGGCCAATCTTGCTCGTC
TCGCTGGCCGGCGCCAGATCTGGGGAACCCTGTGGTTGGCATGCACATACAAATGGACGAACGGATAAAC
CTTTTCACGCCCTTTTAAATATCCGATTATTCTAATAAACGCTCTTTTCTCTTAGGTTTACCCGCCAATA
TATCCTGTCAAACACTGATAGTTTAAACTGAAGGCGGGAAACGACAATCTGATCATGAGCGGAGAATTAA
GGGAGTCACGTTATGACCCCCGCCGATGACGCGGGACAAGCCGTTTTACGTTTGGAACTGACAGAACCGC
AACGTTGAAGGAGCCACTCAGCCGCGGGTTTCTGGAGTTTAATGAGCTAAGCACATACGTCAGAAACCAT
TATTGCGCGTTCAAAAGTCGCCTAAGGTCACTATCAGCTAGCAAATATTTCTTGTCAAAAATGCTCCACT
GACGTTCCATAAATTCCCCTCGGTATCCAATTAGAGTCTCATATTCACTCTCAATCCAAATAATCTGCAC
CGGATCTGGATCGTTTCGCATGATTGAACAAGATGGATTGCACGCAGGTTCTCCGGCCGCTTGGGTGGAG
AGGCTATTCGGCTATGACTGGGCACAACAGACAATCGGCTGCTCTGATGCCGCCGTGTTCCGGCTGTCAG
CGCAGGGGCGCCCGGTTCTTTTTGTCAAGACCGACCTGTCCGGTGCCCTGAATGAACTGCAGGACGAGGC
AGCGCGGCTATCGTGGCTGGCCACGACGGGCGTTCCTTGCGCAGCTGTGCTCGACGTTGTCACTGAAGCG
GGAAGGGACTGGCTGCTATTGGGCGAAGTGCCGGGGCAGGATCTCCTGTCATCTCACCTTGCTCCTGCCG
AGAAAGTATCCATCATGGCTGATGCAATGCGGCGGCTGCATACGCTTGATCCGGCTACCTGCCCATTCGA
CCACCAAGCGAAACATCGCATCGAGCGAGCACGTACTCGGATGGAAGCCGGTCTTGTCGATCAGGATGAT
CTGGACGAAGAGCATCAGGGGCTCGCGCCAGCCGAACTGTTCGCCAGGCTCAAGGCGCGCATGCCCGACG
GCGATGATCTCGTCGTGACCCATGGCGATGCCTGCTTGCCGAATATCATGGTGGAAAATGGCCGCTTTTC
TGGATTCATCGACTGTGGCCGGCTGGGTGTGGCGGACCGCTATCAGGACATAGCGTTGGCTACCCGTGAT
ATTGCTGAAGAGCTTGGCGGCGAATGGGCTGACCGCTTCCTCGTGCTTTACGGTATCGCCGCTCCCGATT
CGCAGCGCATCGCCTTCTATCGCCTTCTTGACGAGTTCTTCTGAGCGGGACTCTGGGGTTCGAAATGACC
GACCAAGCGACGCCCAACCTGCCATCACGAGATTTCGATTCCACCGCCGCCTTCTATGAAAGGTTGGGCT
TCGGAATCGTTTTCCGGGACGCCGGCTGGATGATCCTCCAGCGCGGGGATCTCATGCTGGAGTTCTTCGC
CCACGGGATCTCTGCGGAACAGGCGGTCGAAGGTGCCGATATCATTACGACAGCAACGGCCGACAAGCAC
AACGCCACGATCCTGAGCGACAATATGATCGGGCCCGGCGTCCACATCAACGGCGTCGGCGGCGACTGCC
CAGGCAAGACCGAGATGCACCGCGATATCTTGCTGCGTTCGGATATTTTCGTGGAGTTCCCGCCACAGAC
CCGGATGATCCCCGATCGTTCAAACATTTGGCAATAAAGTTTCTTAAGATTGAATCCTGTTGCCGGTCTT
GCGATGATTATCATATAATTTCTGTTGAATTACGTTAAGCATGTAATAATTAACATGTAATGCATGACGT
TATTTATGAGATGGGTTTTTATGATTAGAGTCCCGCAATTATACATTTAATACGCGATAGAAAACAAAAT
ATAGCGCGCAAACTAGGATAAATTATCGCGCGCGGTGTCATCTATGTTACTAGATCGGGCCTCCTGTC
[82 nt withheld, positions 4269-4350]
GCTCTGAGGGA
[161 nt withheld, positions 4362-4522]
T
[41 nt withheld, positions 4524-4564]
T
[62 nt withheld, positions 4566-4627]
A
[35 nt withheld, positions 4629-4663]
CCTCCCTCAATCGGTTGAATGTCGCCCTTTTGTCTTTGGCCCAATACGCAAACCGCCTCTCCCCGCGCGT
TGGCCGATTCATTAATGCAGCTGGCACGACAGGTTTCCCGACTGGAAAGCGGGCAGTGAGCGCAACGCAA
TTAATGTGAGTTAGCTCACTCATTAGGCACCCCAGGCTTTACACTTTATGCTTCCGGCTCGTATGTTGTG
TGGAATTGTGAGCGGATAACAATTTCACACAGGAAACAGCTATGACCATGATTACGCCAAGCTTGCATGC
CTGCAGGTCCCCAGATTAGCCTTTTCAATTTCAGAAAGAATGCTAACCCACAGATGGTTAGAGAGGCTTA
CGCAGCAGGTCTCATCAAGACGATCTACCCGAGCAATAATCTCCAGGAAATCAAATACCTTCCCAAGAAG
GTTAAAGATGCAGTCAAAAGATTCAGGACTAACTGCATCAAGAACACAGAGAAAGATATATTTCTCAAGA
TCAGAAGTACTATTCCAGTATGGACGATTCAAGGCTTGCTTCACAAACCAAGGCAAGTAATAGAGATTGG
AGTCTCTAAAAAGGTAGTTCCCACTGAATCAAAGGCCATGGAGTCAAAGATTCAAATAGAGGACCTAACA
GAACTCGCCGTAAAGACTGGCGAACAGTTCATACAGAGTCTCTTACGACTCAATGACAAGAAGAAAATCT
TCGTCAACATGGTGGAGCACGACACACTTGTCTACTCCAAAAATATCAAAGATACAGTCTCAGAAGACCA
AAGGGCAATTGAGACTTTTCAACAAAGGGTAATATCCGGAAACCTCCTCGGATTCCATTGCCCAGCTATC
TGTCACTTTATTGTGAAGATAGTGGAAAAGGAAGGTGGCTCCTACAAATGCCATCATTGCGATAAAGGAA
AGGCCATCGTTGAAGATGCCTCTGCCGACAGTGGTCCCAAAGATGGACCCCCACCCACGAGGAGCATCGT
GGAAAAAGAAGACGTTCCAACCACGTCTTCAAAGCAAGTGGATTGATGTGATATCTCCACTGACGTAAGG
GATGACGCACAATCCCACTATCCTTCGCAAGACCCTTCCTCTATATAAGGAAGTTCATTTCATTTGGAGA
GAACACGGGGGACTCTAGAGTTATCAACAAGTTTGTACAAAAAAGCAGGCTCCACCACTAGTATGAAGGA
GAGAGGTGGTTCTTCTTCTTCTTCAACAATAGTTCTTCTTTTTCATTTTCTAGCTCTACTTTTTATGGCA
CTCTTAACTTTTTTACCAGAAATATCAGAGAATACCCCAAAAGAACCTTCTAAAAGGAGGAAAAAACAAC
AAATTAAACAGCAGAAGGAGAAACAAAAGCAACCATCTTCATGGGATCAATTCAAGAACCTATTGACTTG
CAAACAAATCGAGAACTCAACAGTTCATGATCCCGCATCCAAAAATTCCAAGTTAGGTTCTTGCAGTTCC
ATTTGTAGTTTCAGGGATGTTGTACATGGAAACACGAGAGTGGTACACAGAGCTGATAATTCACCAGAAA
GTAGCAGTTTAGGACAAGAAACTCGTCTTCTAAGCAAGAATAAAACTTCTCATCATCATGGCCAATCATC
ATCATCTTCGAGGTCTCTTGCTAGATCAAACGGTAGTGCTAGTTCCACGTATACTACTACTTCTTCTTCT
TCAAGAGGAATGCAATTTCGAAAGCTTTCTGGATGTTACGAGTGTCACATGATAGTTGATCCTAGCAGGT
ACCCTTTACCAAGGTCAACCATATGTGCATGCCCTGAATGTGGAGAAGTTTTCCCAAAAATTGAGAGCTT
GGAACATCATCAAGCTGTTAGGCATGCTGTGTCAGAGCTGGGTCCAGAAGATTCAAGTCGAAACATAGTG
GAGATAATCTTCAAATCAAGCTGGCTCAAGAAGGATAACCCAATCTGCAAGATCGAACGGATATTGAAAG
TCCACAATACCAAACGCACGATCCAACGGTTCGAGGACTGCAGGGACGCCGTAAAGATACATGCGGTCGC
TACAGGCAAGAAAAACCCAAGATGCGCCGCTGACGGAAATGAGCTGCTTAGATTTTACTGTACAAGCCTT
ACGTGCTCTCTCGGCGCACGTGGCTCGTCCAGCTTGTGCGGCTCCATACCTAGTTGTGGAGTTTGCACTC
TCATACGTCACGGGTTTCAAGGAAGCAAAACTAGTGGAGTTCGCACTACTGCTAGCAGTGGGCGGGCCCA
TGACTGCCTAGGTAGCAGCATCACCAAACGTAGGGCGATGTTGGTGTGTCGGGTCATTGCCGGAAGAGTT
AAACAGGCAGTGAAAGATGCGGTGGCTTCGCCAACGACAGAGGAGGAGACGTGTTCTGGCTCTGGTTCTG
GCTTGTTGACAAATGGCTCAGTCATATACGATTCTGTAGCCGGGTATGCGGGGATCTACTCGAATCTCGA
GGAATTATACGTATTTAATCCAAGGGCAATACTTCCATGCTTTGTCGTGATATACGAAGCGTTGGAATCT
CCCGGGGACCCAGCTTTCTTGTACAAAGTGGTTGATAACAGCGGGTTAATTAACATCTTTTACCCATACG
ATGTTCCTGACTATGCGGGCTATCCCTATGACGTCCCGGACTATGCAGGATCCTATCCATATGACGTTCC
AGATTACGCTGCTCAGTGCAGCGCTTAGAGCTCGAATTTCCCCGATCGTTCAAACATTTGGCAATAAAGT
TTCTTAAGATTGAATCCTGTTGCCGGTCTTGCGATGATTATCATATAATTTCTGTTGAATTACGTTAAGC
ATGTAATAATTAACATGTAATGCATGACGTTATTTATGAGATGGGTTTTTATGATTAGAGTCCCGCAATT
ATACATTTAATACGCGATAGAAAACAAAATATAGCGCGCAAACTAGGATAAATTATCGCGCGCGGTGTCA
TCTATGTTACTAGATCGGGAATTAGCTTCATCAACGCAAGACATGCGCACGACCGTCTGACAGGAGAGGA
ATTTCCGACGAGCACAGAAAGGACTTGCTCTTGGACGTAGGCCTATTTCTCAGGCACATGTATCAAGTGT
TCGGACGTGGGTTTTCGATGGTGTATCAGCCGCCGCCAACTGGGAGATGAGGAGGCTTTCTTGGGGGGCA
GTCAGCAGTTCATTTCACAAGACAGAGGAACTTGTAAGGAGATGCACTGATTTATCTTGGCGCAAACCAG
CAGGACGAATTAGTGGGAATAGCCCGCGAATATCTAAGTTATGCCTGTCGGCATGAGCAGAAACTTCCAA
TTCGAAACAGTTTGGAGAGGTTGTTTTTGGGCATACCTTTTGTTAGTCAGCCTCTCGATTGCTCATCGTC
ATTACACAGTACCGAAGTTTGATCGATCTAGTAACATAGATGACACCGCGCGCGATAATTTATCCTAGTT
TGCGCGCTATATTTTGTTTTCTATCGCGTATTAAATGTATAATTGCGGGACTCTAATCATAAAAACCCAT
CTCATAAATAACGTCATGCATTACATGTTAATTATTACATGCTTAACGTAATTCAACAGAAATTATATGA
TAATCATCGCAAGACCGGCAACAGGATTCAATCTTAAGAAACTTTATTGCCAAATGTTTGAACGATCTGC
TTCGACGCACTCCTTCTTTACTCCACCATCTCGTCCTTATTGAAAACGTGGGTAGCACCAAAACGAATCA
AGTCGCTGGAACTGAAGTTACCAATCACGCTGGATGATTTGCCAGTTGGATTAATCTTGCCTTTCCCCGC
ATGAATAATATTGATGAATGCATGCGTGAGGGGTATTTCGATTTTGGCAATAGCTGCAATTGCCGCGACA
TCCTCCAACGAGCATAATTCTTCAGAAAAATAGCGATGTTCCATGTTGTCAGGGCATGCATGATGCACGT
TATGAGGTGACGGTGCTAGGCAGTATTCCCTCAAAGTTTCATAGTCAGTATCATATTCATCATTGCATTC
CTGCAAGAGAGAATTGAGACGCAATCCACACGCTGCGGCAACCTTCCGGCGTTCGTGGTCTATTTGCTCT
TGGACGTTGCAAACGTAAGTGTTGGATCCCGGTCGGCATCTACTCTATTCCTTTGCCCTCGGACGAGTGC
TGGGGCGTCGGTTTCCACTATCGGCGAGTACTTCTACACAGCCATCGGTCCAGACGGCCGCGCTTCTGCG
GGCGATTTGTGTACGCCCGACAGTCCCGGCTCCGGATCGGACGATTGCGTCGCATCGACCCTGCGCCCAA
GCTGCATCATCGAAATTGCCGTCAACCAAGCTCTGATAGAGTTGGTCAAGACCAATGCGGAGCATATACG
CCCGGAGCCGCGGCGATCCTGCAAGCTCCGGATGCCTCCGCTCGAAGTAGCGCGTCTGCTGCTCCATACA
AGCCAACCACGGCCTCCAGAAGAAGATGTTGGCGACCTCGTATTGGGAATCCCCGAACATCGCCTCGCTC
CAGTCAATGACCGCTGTTATGCGGCCATTGTCCGTCAGGACATTGTTGGAGCCGAAATCCGCGTGCACGA
GGTGCCGGACTTCGGGGCAGTCCTCGGCCCAAAGCATCAGCTCATCGAGAGCCTGCGCGACGGACGCACT
GACGGTGTCGTCCATCACAGTTTGCCAGTGATACACATGGGGATCAGCAATCGCGCATATGAAATCACGC
CATGTAGTGTATTGACCGATTCCTTGCGGTCCGAATGGGCCGAACCCGCTCGTCTGGCTAAGATCGGCCG
CAGCGATCGCATCCATGGCCTCCGCGACCGGCTGCAGAACAGCGGGCAGTTCGGTTTCAGGCAGGTCTTG
CAACGTGACACCCTGTGCACGGCGGGAGATGCAATAGGTCAGGCTCTCGCTGAATTCCCCAATGTCAAGC
ACTTCCGGAATCGGGAGCGCGGCCGATGCAAAGTGCCGATAAACATAACGATCTTTGTAGAAACCATCGG
CGCAGCTATTTACCCGCAGGACATATCCACGCCCTCCTACATCGAAGCTGAAAGCACGAGATTCTTCGCC
CTCCGAGAGCTGCATCAGGTCGGAGACGCTGTCGAACTTTTCGATCAGAAACTTCTCGACAGACGTCGCG
GTGAGTTCAGGCTTTTTCATATCGGGGTCGTCCTCTCCAAATGAAATGAACTTCCTTATATAGAGGAAGG
GTCTTGCGAAGGATAGTGGGATTGTGCGTCATCCCTTACGTCAGTGGAGATATCACATCAATCCACTTGC
TTTGAAGACGTGGTTGGAACGTCTTCTTTTTCCACGATGCTCCTCGTGGGTGGGGGTCCATCTTTGGGAC
CACTGTCGGCAGAGGCATCTTGAACGATAGCCTTTCCTTTATCGCAATGATGGCATTTGTAGGTGCCACC
TTCCTTTTCTACTGTCCTTTTGATGAAGTGACAGATAGCTGGGCAATGGAATCCGAGGAGGTTTCCCGAT
ATTACCCTTTGTTGAAAAGTCTCAATAGCCCTTTGGTCTTCTGAGACTGTATCTTTGATATTCTTGGAGT
AGACGAGAGTGTCGTGCTCCACCATGTTGACGGATCTCTAGGACGCGTCGACGCGTCGACGCGTCGACGC
GTCGACGCGTCCTAGAAGCTAATTCACTGGCCGTCGTTTTACAACGTCGTGACTGGGAAAACCCTGGCGT
TACCCAACTTAATCGCCTTGCAGCACATCCCCCTTTCGCCAGCTGGCGTAATAGCGAAGAGGCCCGCACC
GATCGCCCTTCCCAACAGTTGCGCAGCCTGAATG
[44 nt withheld, positions 10438-10481]
C
[141 nt withheld, positions 10483-10623]
CCTTTGACGTTGGAGTCCACGTTCTTT
[37 nt withheld, positions 10651-10687]
ACCCTATCTCGGGCTATTCTTTTGATTTATAAGGGATTTTGCCGATTTCGGAACCACCATCAAACAGGAT
TTTCGCCTGCTGGGGCAAACCAGCGTGGACCGCTTGCTGCAACTCTCTCAGGGCCAGGCGGTGAAGGGCA
ATCAGCTGTTGCCCGTCTCACTGGTGAAAAGAAAAACCACCCCAGTACATTAAAAACGTCCGCAATGTGT
TATTAAGTTGTCTAAGCGTCAATTTGTTTACACCACAATATATCCTGCCACCAGCCAGCCAACAGCTCCC
CGACCGGCAGCTCGGCACAAAATCACCACTCGATACAGGCAGCCCATCAGTCCGGGACGGCGTCAGCGGG
AGAGCCGTTGTAAGGCGGCAGACTTTGCTCATGTTACCGATGCTATTCGGAAGAACGGCAACTAAGCTGC
CGGGTTTGAAACACGGATGATCTCGCGGAGGGTAGCATGTTGATTGTAACGATGACAGAGCGTTGCTGCC
TGTGATCAAATATCATCTCCCTCGCAGAGATCCGAATTATCAGCCTTCTTATTCATTTCTCGCTTAACCG
TGACAGGCTGTCGATCTTGAGAACTATGCCGACATAATAGGAAATCGCTGGATAAAGCCGCTGAGGAAGC
TGAGTGGCGCTATTTCTTTAGAAGTGAACGTTGACGATATCAACTCCCCTATCCATTGCTCACCGAATGG
TACAGGTCGGGGACCCGAAGTTCCGACTGTCGGCCTGATGCATCCCCGGCTGATCGACCCCAGATCTGGG
GCTGAGAAAGCCCAGTAAGGAAACAACTGTAGGTTCGAGTCGCGAGATCCCCCGGAACCAAAGGAAGTAG
GTTAAACCCGCTCCGATCAGGCCGAGCCACGCCAGGCCGAGAACATTGGTTCCTGTAGGCATCGGGATTG
GCGGATCAAACACTAAAGCTACTGGAACGAGCAGAAGTCCTCCGGCCGCCAGTTGCCAGGCGGTAAAGGT
GAGCAGAGGCACGGGAGGTTGCCACTTGCGGGTCAGCACGGTTCCGAACGCCATGGAAACCGCCCCCGCC
AGGCCCGCTGCGACGCCGACAGGATCTAGCGCTGCGTTTGGTGTCAACACCAACAGCGCCACGCCCGCAG
TTCCGCAAATAGCCCCCAGGACCGCCATCAATCGTATCGGGCTACCTAGCAGAGCGGCAGAGATGAACAC
GACCATCAGCGGCTGCACAGCGCCTACCGTCGCCGCGACCCCGCCCGGCAGGCGGTAGACCGAAATAAAC
AACAAGCTCCAGAATAGCGAAATATTAAGTGCGCCGAGGATGAAGATGCGCATCCACCAGATTCCCGTTG
GAATCTGTCGGACGATCATCACGAGCAATAAACCCGCCGGCAACGCCCGCAGCAGCATACCGGCGACCCC
TCGGCCTCGCTGTTCGGGCTCCACGAAAACGCCGGACAGATGCGCCTTGTGAGCGTCCTTGGGGCCGTCC
TCCTGTTTGAAGACCGACAGCCCAATGATCTCGCCGTCGATGTAGGCGCCGAATGCCACGGCATCTCGCA
ACCGTTCAGCGAACGCCTCCATGGGCTTTTTCTCCTCGTGCTCGTAAACGGACCCGAACATCTCTGGAGC
TTTCTTCAGGGCCGACAATCGGATCTCGCGGAAATCCTGCACGTCGGCCGCTCCAAGCCGTCGAATCTGA
GCCTTAATCACAATTGTCAATTTTAATCCTCTGTTTATCGGCAGTTCGTAGAGCGCGCCGTGCGTCCCGA
GCGATACTGAGCGAAGCAAGTGCGTCGAGCAGTGCCCGCTTGTTCCTGAAATGCCAGTAAAGCGCTGGCT
GCTGAACCCCCAGCCGGAACTGACCCCACAAGGCCCTAGCGTTTGCAATGCACCAGGTCATCATTGACCC
AGGCGTGTTCCACCAGGCCGCTGCCTCGCAACTCTTCGCAGGCTTCGCCGACCTGCTCGCGCCACTTCTT
CACGCGGGTGGAATCCGATCCGCACATGAGGCGGAAGGTTTCCAGCTTGAGCGGGTACGGCTCCCGGTGC
GAGCTGAAATAGTCGAACATCCGTCGGGCCGTCGGCGACAGCTTGCGGTACTTCTCCCATATGAATTTCG
TGTAGTGGTCGCCAGCAAACAGCACGACGATTTCCTCGTCGATCAGGACCTGGCAACGGGACGTTTTCTT
GCCACGGTCCAGGACGCGGAAGCGGTGCAGCAGCGACACCGATTCCAGGTGCCCAACGCGGTCGGACGTG
AAGCCCATCGCCGTCGCCTGTAGGCGCGACAGGCATTCCTCGGCCTTCGTGTAATACCGGCCATTGATCG
ACCAGCCCAGGTCCTGGCAAAGCTCGTAGAACGTGAAGGTGATCGGCTCGCCGATAGGGGTGCGCTTCGC
GTACTCCAACACCTGCTGCCACACCAGTTCGTCATCGTCGGCCCGCAGCTCGACGCCGGTGTAGGTGATC
TTCACGTCCTTGTTGACGTGGAAAATGACCTTGTTTTGCAGCGCCTCGCGCGGGATTTTCTTGTTGCGCG
TGGTGAACAGGGCAGAGCGGGCCGTGTCGTTTGGCATCGCTCGCATCGTGTCCGGCCACGGCGCAATATC
GAACAAGGAAAGCTGCATTTCCTTGATCTGCTGCTTCGTGTGTTTCAGCAACGCGGCCTGCTTGGCCTCG
CTGACCTGTTTTGCCAGGTCCTCGCCGGCGGTTTTTCGCTTCTTGGTCGTCATAGTTCCTCGCGTGTCGA
TGGTCATCGACTTCGCCAAACCTGCCGCCTCCTGTTCGAGACGACGCGAACGCTCCACGGCGGCCGATGG
CGCGGGCAGGGCAGGGGGAGCCAGTTGCACGCTGTCGCGCTCGATCTTGGCCGTAGCTTGCTGGACCATC
GAGCCGACGGACTGGAAGGTTTCGCGGGGCGCACGCATGACGGTGCGGCTTGCGATGGTTTCGGCATCCT
CGGCGGAAAACCCCGCGTCGATCAGTTCTTGCCTGTATGCCTTCCGGTCAAACGTCCGATTCATTCACCC
TCCTTGCGGGATTGCCCCGACTCACGCCGGGGCAATGTGCCCTTATTCCTGATTTGACCCGCCTGGTGCC
TTGGTGTCCAGATAATCCACCTTATCGGCAATGAAGTCGGTCCCGTAGACCGTCTGGCCGTCCTTCTCGT
ACTTGGTATTCCGAATCTTGCCCTGCACGAATACCAGCGACCCCTTGCCCAAATACTTGCCGTGGGCCTC
GGCCTGAGAGCCAAAACACTTGATGCGGAAGAAGTCGGTGCGCTCCTGCTTGTCGCCGGCATCGTTGCGC
CACATCTAGGTACTAAAACAATTCATCCAGTAAAATATAATATTTTATTTTCTCCCAATCAGGCTTGATC
CCCAGTAAGTCAAAAAATAGCTCGACATACTGTTCTTCCCCGATATCCTCCCTGATCGACCGGACGCAGA
AGGCAATGTCATACCACTTGTCCGCCCTGCCGCTTCTCCCAAGATCAATAAAGCCACTTACTTTGCCATC
TTTCACAAAGATGTTGCTGTCTCCCAGGTCGCCGTGGGAAAAGACAAGTTCCTCTTCGGGCTTTTCCGTC
TTTAAAAAATCATACAGCTCGCGCGGATCTTTAAATGGAGTGTCTTCTTCCCAGTTTTCGCAATCCACAT
CGGCCAGATCGTTATTCAGTAAGTAATCCAATTCGGCTAAGCGGCTGTCTAAGCTATTCGTATAGGGACA
ATCCGATATGTCGATGGAGTGAAAGAGCCTGATGCACTCCGCATACAGCTCGATAATCTTTTCAGGGCTT
TGTTCATCTTCATACTCTTCCGAGCAAAGGACGCCATCGGCCTCACTCATGAGCAGATTGCTCCAGCCAT
CATGCCGTTCAAAGTGCAGGACCTTTGGAACAGGCAGCTTTCCTTCCAGCCATAGCATCATGTCCTTTTC
CCGTTCCACATCATAGGTGGTCCCTTTATACCGGCTGTCCGTCATTTTTAAATATAGGTTTTCATTTTCT
CCCACCAGCTTATATACCTTAGCAGGAGACATTCCTTCCGTATCTTTTACGCAGCGGTATTTTTCGATCA
GTTTTTTCAATTCCGGTGATATTCTCATTTTAGCCATTTATTATTTCCTTCCTCTTTTCTACAGTATTTA
AAGATACCCCAAGAAGCTAATTATAACAAGACGAACTCCAATTCACTGTTCCTTGCATTCTAAAACCTTA
AATACCAGAAAACAGCTTTTTCAAAGTTGTTTTCAAAGTTGGCGTATAACATAGTATCGACGGAGCCGAT
TTTGAAACCACAATTATGGGTGATGCTGCCAACTTACTGATTTAGTGTATGATGGTGTTTTTGAGGTGCT
CCAGTGGCTTCTGTTTCTATCAGCTGTCCCTCCTGTTCAGCTACTGACGGGGTGGTGCGTAACGGCAAAA
GCACCGCCGGACATCAGCGCTATCTCTGCTCTCACTGCCGTAAAACATGGCAACTGCAGTTCACTTACAC
CGCTTCTCAACCCGGTACGCACCAGAAAATCATTGATATGGCCATGAATGGCGTTGGATGCCGGGCAACA
GCCCGCATTATGGGCGTTGGCCTCAACACGATTTTACGTCACTTAAAAAACTCAGGCCGCAGTCGGTAAC
CTCGCGCATACAGCCGGGCAGTGACGTCATCGTCTGCGCGGAAATGGACGAACAGTGGGGCTATGTCGGG
GCTAAATCGCGCCAGCGCTGGCTGTTTTACGCGTATGACAGTCTCCGGAAGACGGTTGTTGCGCACGTAT
TCGGTGAACGCACTATGGCGACGCTGGGGCGTCTTATGAGCCTGCTGTCACCCTTTGACGTGGTGATATG
GATGACGGATGGCTGGCCGCTGTATGAATCCCGCCTGAAGGGAAAGCTGCACGTAATCAGCAAGCGATAT
ACGCAGCGAATTGAGCGGCATAACCTGAATCTGAGGCAGCACCTGGCACGGCTGGGACGGAAGTCGCTGT
CGTTCTCAAAATCGGTGGAGCTGCATGACAAAGTCATCGGGCATTATCTGAACATAAAACACTATCAATA
AGTTGGAGTCATTACCCAATTATGATAGAATTTACAAGCTATAAGGTTATTGTCCTGGGTTTCAAGCATT
AGTCCATGCAAGTTTTTATGCTTTGCCCATTCTATAGATATATTGATAAGCGCGCTGCCTATGCCTTGCC
CCCTGAAATCCTTACATACGGCGATATCTTCTATATAAAAGATATATTATCTTATCAGTATTGTCAATAT
ATTCAAGGCAATCTGCCTCCTCATCCTCTTCATCCTCTTCGTCTTGGTAGCTTTTTAAATATGGCGCTTC
ATAGAGTAATTCTGTAAAGGTCCAATTCTCGTTTTCATACCTCGGTATAATCTTACCTATCACCTCAAAT
GGTTCGCTGGGTTTATCGCACCCCCGAACACGAGCACGGCACCCGCGACCACTATGCCAAGAATGCCCAA
GGTAAAAATTGCCGGCCCCGCCATGAAGTCCGTGAATGCCCCGACGGCCGAAGTGAAGGGCAGGCCGCCA
CCCAGGCCGCCGCCCTCACTGCCCGGCACCTGGTCGCTGAATGTCGATGCCAGCACCTGCGGCACGTCAA
TGCTTCCGGGCGTCGCGCTCGGGCTGATCGCCCATCCCGTTACTGCCCCGATCCCGGCAATGGCAAGGAC
TGCCAGCGCTGCCATTTTTGGGGTGAGGCCGTTCGCGGCCGAGGGGCGCAGCCCCTGGGGGGATGGGAGG
CCCGCGTTAGCGGGCCGGGAGGGTTCGAGAAGGGGGGGCACCCCCCTTCGGCGTGCGCGGTCACGCGCAC
AGGGCGCAGCCCTGGTTAAAAACAAGGTTTATAAATATTGGTTTAAAAGCAGGTTAAAAGACAGGTTAGC
GGTGGCCGAAAAACGGGCGGAAACCCTTGCAAATGCTGGATTTTCTGCCTGTGGACAGCCCCTCAAATGT
CAATAGGTGCGCCCCTCATCTGTCAGCACTCTGCCCCTCAAGTGTCAAGGATCGCGCCCCTCATCTGTCA
GTAGTCGCGCCCCTCAAGTGTCAATACCGCAGGGCACTTATCCCCAGGCTTGTCCACATCATCTGTGGGA
AACTCGCGTAAAATCAGGCGTTTTCGCCGATTTGCGAGGCTGGCCAGCTCCACGTCGCCGGCCGAAATCG
AGCCTGCCCCTCATCTGTCAACGCCGCGCCGGGTGAGTCGGCCCCTCAAGTGTCAACGTCCGCCCCTCAT
CTGTCAGTGAGGGCCAAGTTTTCCGCGAGGTATCCACAACGCCGGCGGCCGCGGTGTCTCGCACACGGCT
TCGACGGCGTTTCTGGCGCGTTTGCAGGGCCATAGACGGCCGCCAGCCCAGCGGCGAGGGCAACCAGCCC
GGTGAGCGTCGGAAAGGCGC
Features (pLannotate 1.2.2; 40 found; start..end, strand, type, name):
      3..89      -  CDS            traI (fragment): TRAI6_ECOLX - Experimental evidence at protein level: Swiss-Prot protein existence level 1. The initiation process of transfer DNA synthesis requires the interaction of at least three plasmid-specific components (TraH, I, and J) at the transfer origin resulting in the assembly of a specialised nucleoprotein complex - the relaxosome. Site- and strand-specific cleavage at the transfer origin is dependent on TraI and TraJ. From Escherichia coli.
    127..498     -  CDS            traJ: oriT-recognizing protein; traJ
    531..640     -  oriT           oriT: incP origin of transfer
    772..962     +  rep_origin     ori (fragment): high-copy-number ColE1/pMB1/pBR322/pUC origin of replication
   1321..1971    -  CDS            TetR: tetracycline resistance regulatory protein; tetR
   2077..2326    +  CDS            TcR (fragment): tetracycline efflux protein; tetA; confers resistance to tetracycline
   2436..2460    -  misc_feature   RB T-DNA repeat: right border repeat from nopaline C58 T-DNA
   2616..2799    +  promoter       NOS promoter: nopaline synthase promoter NOS promoter
   2820..3614    +  CDS            NeoR/KanR: aminoglycoside phosphotransferase from Tn5; aph(3')-II (or nptII); confers resistance to neomycin, kanamycin, and G418 (Geneticin®)
   3635..3784    +  CDS            ble (fragment): BLE_KLEPN - Experimental evidence at protein level: Swiss-Prot protein existence level 1. Binding protein with a strong affinity to the bleomycin family of antibiotics. Binds to CL990; an antimitotic-antibiotic compound. From Klebsiella pneumoniae.
   3791..3997    +  CDS            ocd (fragment): OCD_AGRFC - Experimental evidence at protein level: Swiss-Prot protein existence level 1. Catalyzes the conversion of L-ornithine into L-proline with release of ammonia. Is involved in the utilization of nopaline, a catabolic pathway that proceeds through L-arginine and L-ornithine to L-proline. Nopaline is a predominant opine in plant cells transformed with Ti plasmid pTiC58. From Agrobacterium fabrum (strain C58 / ATCC 33970) (Agrobacterium tumefaciens (strain C58)).
   4004..4256    +  terminator     NOS terminator: nopaline synthase terminator and poly(A) signal
   4260..4703    +  CDS            M13 gene III (fragment) (sequence partly withheld): pIII; III; minor coat protein
   4702..4792    +  CDS            lacI (fragment): lac repressor; lacI; The lac repressor binds to the lac operator to inhibit transcription in E. coli. This inhibition can be relieved by adding lactose or isopropyl-β-D-thiogalactopyranoside (IPTG).
   4805..4826    +  protein_bind   CAP binding site: CAP binding activates transcription in the presence of cAMP. E. coli catabolite activator protein
   4841..4871    +  promoter       lac promoter: promoter for the E. coli lac operon
   4875..4897    +  protein_bind   lac operator (fragment): The lac repressor binds to the lac operator to inhibit transcription in E. coli. This inhibition can be relieved by adding lactose or isopropyl-β-D-thiogalactopyranoside (IPTG). lac repressor encoded by lacI
   4932..4952    -  misc_feature   MCS (fragment): pUC18/19 multiple cloning site
   5443..5784    +  promoter       CaMV 35S promoter: strong constitutive promoter from cauliflower mosaic virus
   5810..5834    +  protein_bind   attB1: mutant version of attB; recombination site for the Gateway® BP reaction BP Clonase™
   7191..7215    -  protein_bind   attB2: mutant version of attB; recombination site for the Gateway® BP reaction BP Clonase™
   7244..7333    +  CDS            3xHA: three tandem HA epitope tags
   7367..7619    +  terminator     NOS terminator: nopaline synthase terminator and poly(A) signal
   8048..8300    -  terminator     NOS terminator: nopaline synthase terminator and poly(A) signal
   8324..8752    -  CDS            nos (fragment): DHNO_AGRT7 - Protein inferred from homology: Swiss-Prot protein existence level 3. From Agrobacterium tumefaciens (strain T37).
   8768..9793    -  CDS            HygR: aminoglycoside phosphotransferase from E. coli; aph(4)-Ia; confers resistance to hygromycin
   9803..10147   -  promoter       CaMV 35S promoter: strong constitutive promoter from cauliflower mosaic virus
   9804..9850    -  promoter       minimal CaMV 35S promoter: minimal 35S promoter from cauliflower mosaic virus
  10285..10440   +  CDS            lacZα (fragment) (sequence partly withheld): LacZα fragment of β-galactosidase; lacZ fragment
  10438..10738   +  rep_origin     M13 ori (fragment) (sequence partly withheld): M13 bacteriophage origin of replication; arrow indicates direction of (+) strand synthesis
  10739..10869   +  CDS            lacI (fragment): lac repressor; lacI; The lac repressor binds to the lac operator to inhibit transcription in E. coli. This inhibition can be relieved by adding lactose or isopropyl-β-D-thiogalactopyranoside (IPTG).
  10923..10947   -  misc_feature   LB T-DNA repeat: left border repeat from nopaline C58 T-DNA
  12404..12523   -  CDS            tetR (fragment): TETR1_ECOLX - Experimental evidence at protein level: Swiss-Prot protein existence level 1. TetR is the repressor of the tetracycline resistance element; its N-terminal region forms a helix-turn-helix structure and binds DNA. Binding of tetracycline to TetR reduces the repressor affinity for the tetracycline resistance gene (tetA) promoter operator sites. From Escherichia coli.
  12543..13691   -  CDS            trfA: trans-acting replication protein that binds to and activates oriV
  13990..14784   -  CDS            KanR: aminoglycoside phosphotransferase; aphA-3; confers resistance to kanamycin
  14976..15743   +  mobile_element IS1: prokaryotic transposable element IS1
  15752..15901   -  CDS            satA (fragment): STA_BACSU - Also known as yyaR. Experimental evidence at protein level: Swiss-Prot protein existence level 1. Involved in resistance to streptothricin, a broad-spectrum antibiotic produced by streptomycetes. Detoxifies streptothricin via acetylation of the beta amino group of the first beta-lysyl moiety of streptothricin. From Bacillus subtilis (strain 168).
  15900..16094   -  CDS            satA (fragment): STA_BACSU - Also known as yyaR. Experimental evidence at protein level: Swiss-Prot protein existence level 1. Involved in resistance to streptothricin, a broad-spectrum antibiotic produced by streptomycetes. Detoxifies streptothricin via acetylation of the beta amino group of the first beta-lysyl moiety of streptothricin. From Bacillus subtilis (strain 168).
  16097..16372   -  CDS            klaC (fragment): KLAC_ECOLX - Also known as telB. Protein predicted: Swiss-Prot protein existence level 4. Belongs to the kla operon, which is associated with cryptic tellurite resistance, and IncW plasmid fertility inhibition. From Escherichia coli.
  16436..17067   -  rep_origin     oriV: incP origin of replication
