[The description below was written by a language model from this plasmid's Addgene catalogue record and pLannotate feature annotations shown in this document.]
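Description:
pGWB14-LYX071 is a binary T-DNA plant expression plasmid of about 17 kb, built on the pGWB14 Gateway-type backbone and intended for Agrobacterium-mediated transient or stable expression of a Nicotiana benthamiana transcription factor. The backbone outside the T-DNA borders is of the broad-host-range IncP type. It carries oriV with the trfA replication protein, which allows maintenance in both E. coli and Agrobacterium at low copy, and oriT with traJ for conjugal mobilisation. A bacterial kanamycin resistance gene (aphA-3) provides selection. The annotation also picks up backbone remnants, including an IS1 element and fragments of tetracycline resistance, lac, M13 and ColE1-type ori sequences. These appear to be vestiges of the vector's lineage rather than functional parts.

Between the nopaline-type right and left border repeats lie three plant cassettes. The payload is the gene model Niben101Scf02801g00001.1, inserted by Gibson cloning and flanked by attB1 and attB2 sites. It is driven by the constitutive CaMV 35S promoter, followed by a 3xHA epitope that forms the C-terminal tag, and terminated by the NOS terminator. The record gives only the gene identifier and does not state the transcription factor's family or function. On either side of this cassette are two plant selection markers: NOS promoter–NeoR/KanR (nptII)–NOS terminator near the right border, and an oppositely oriented 35S–HygR–NOS terminator cassette near the left border. The catalogue entry lists hygromycin as the selectable marker.

The HA tag allows the expressed factor to be detected or immunoprecipitated with anti-HA antibodies, for example after leaf agroinfiltration or in stable transformants. The record does not specify any particular downstream assay.
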