Addgene plasmid #126289: pGWB14-LYX071
Purpose: With a Nicotiana benthamiana transcription factor in PGWB14 backbone, for Agrobacterium mediated transient or stable expression corresponding transcription factor fused with a C-terminal HA tag.
Depositing lab: Silin Zhong. Depositing organization: Chinese University of Hong Kong.
Backbone
  Vector backbone: pGWB14
  Vector type: Plant Expression
  Selectable markers: Hygromycin
Growth in bacteria
  Bacterial resistance: Kanamycin, 50 μg/mL
  Growth temperature: 37°C
  Growth strain: DH5alpha
  Copy number: Low Copy
Gene/Insert
  Gene/Insert name: Niben101Scf02801g00001.1
  Species: Nicotiana benthamiana
  Promoter: CaMV 35S
  Tag / fusion protein: HA (C terminal on insert)
  Cloning method: Gibson Cloning
Terms and licenses: Academic/Nonprofit Terms; Industry Terms: Not Available to Industry
How to cite: pGWB14-LYX071 was a gift from Silin Zhong (Addgene plasmid # 126289 ; http://n2t.net/addgene:126289 ; RRID:Addgene_126289)
