>Addgene plasmid #126289 | pGWB14-LYX071 | depositor partial sequence | sequence record 241563 | Niben101Scf02801g00001.1
ATGAAGGAGAGAGGTGGTTCTTCTTCTTCTTCAACAATAGTTCTTCTTTTTCATTTTCTAGCTCTACTTT
TTATGGCACTCTTAACTTTTTTACCAGAAATATCAGAGAATACCCCAAAAGAACCTTCTAAAAGGAGGAA
AAAACAACAAATTAAACAGCAGAAGGAGAAACAAAAGCAACCATCTTCATGGGATCAATTCAAGAACCTA
TTGACTTGCAAACAAATCGAGAACTCAACAGTTCATGATCCCGCATCCAAAAATTCCAAGTTAGGTTCTT
GCAGTTCCATTTGTAGTTTCAGGGATGTTGTACATGGAAACACGAGAGTGGTACACAGAGCTGATAATTC
ACCAGAAAGTAGCAGTTTAGGACAAGAAACTCGTCTTCTAAGCAAGAATAAAACTTCTCATCATCATGGC
CAATCATCATCATCTTCGAGGTCTCTTGCTAGATCAAACGGTAGTGCTAGTTCCACGTATACTACTACTT
CTTCTTCTTCAAGAGGAATGCAATTTCGAAAGCTTTCTGGATGTTACGAGTGTCACATGATAGTTGATCC
TAGCAGGTACCCTTTACCAAGGTCAACCATATGTGCATGCCCTGAATGTGGAGAAGTTTTCCCAAAAATT
GAGAGCTTGGAACATCATCAAGCTGTTAGGCATGCTGTGTCAGAGCTGGGTCCAGAAGATTCAAGTCGAA
ACATAGTGGAGATAATCTTCAAATCAAGCTGGCTCAAGAAGGATAACCCAATCTGCAAGATCGAACGGAT
ATTGAAAGTCCACAATACCAAACGCACGATCCAACGGTTCGAGGACTGCAGGGACGCCGTAAAGATACAT
GCGGTCGCTACAGGCAAGAAAAACCCAAGATGCGCCGCTGACGGAAATGAGCTGCTTAGATTTTACTGTA
CAAGCCTTACGTGCTCTCTCGGCGCACGTGGCTCGTCCAGCTTGTGCGGCTCCATACCTAGTTGTGGAGT
TTGCACTCTCATACGTCACGGGTTTCAAGGAAGCAAAACTAGTGGAGTTCGCACTACTGCTAGCAGTGGG
CGGGCCCATGACTGCCTAGGTAGCAGCATCACCAAACGTAGGGCGATGTTGGTGTGTCGGGTCATTGCCG
GAAGAGTTAAACAGGCAGTGAAAGATGCGGTGGCTTCGCCAACGACAGAGGAGGAGACGTGTTCTGGCTC
TGGTTCTGGCTTGTTGACAAATGGCTCAGTCATATACGATTCTGTAGCCGGGTATGCGGGGATCTACTCG
AATCTCGAGGAATTATACGTATTTAATCCAAGGGCAATACTTCCATGCTTTGTCGTGATATACGAAGCGT
TGGAATCT
